>Addgene plasmid #212450 | pTwist-SARS-CoV-2 Spike-deltaC18 YY144TSN (ACTTCTAAC) | addgene full sequence | sequence record 432783 | Addgene NGS Result
ATGTTTGTGTTCCTCGTTCTCCTGCCCCTCGTTTCTTCCCAATGCGTGAACCTCACAACTAGAACGCAGC
TCCCACCCGCTTACACGAACTCTTTTACTCGTGGAGTATACTATCCCGATAAAGTCTTTAGGTCCAGTGT
CCTTCATTCTACTCAAGACCTTTTCCTGCCATTCTTCTCAAATGTCACCTGGTTCCATGCTATCCACGTT
TCTGGCACCAACGGAACTAAACGATTTGATAATCCCGTCTTGCCATTTAACGATGGCGTATACTTTGCCT
CAACGGAGAAGTCCAACATTATCCGGGGATGGATATTTGGCACCACCCTGGACTCCAAGACACAGTCTCT
CCTCATTGTGAACAACGCCACCAATGTCGTCATCAAAGTCTGTGAATTTCAATTTTGTAACGATCCCTTT
CTCGGGGTTACTTCTAACCATAAGAATAACAAGTCTTGGATGGAGTCAGAGTTCCGCGTTTACAGTTCCG
CTAACAACTGTACTTTTGAGTACGTTTCCCAACCATTTCTCATGGATCTTGAAGGGAAGCAAGGCAACTT
CAAGAATCTCCGCGAATTTGTGTTTAAGAATATAGACGGCTACTTCAAAATTTATAGCAAGCATACCCCG
ATAAATCTGGTTCGGGATCTCCCTCAAGGCTTCTCCGCGTTGGAACCCCTCGTGGACTTGCCGATTGGCA
TCAACATCACCCGGTTCCAAACCCTTCTTGCCCTTCATCGAAGCTACCTCACGCCTGGCGACAGTAGTAG
TGGTTGGACAGCGGGCGCAGCAGCCTACTATGTGGGATATTTGCAACCACGCACCTTTCTTCTCAAATAT
AACGAAAACGGAACAATTACCGATGCCGTAGACTGTGCCCTCGATCCCCTGTCCGAAACTAAATGCACAC
TCAAGTCCTTCACAGTTGAGAAAGGCATATACCAAACCAGTAACTTCCGCGTCCAACCCACCGAATCCAT
TGTTCGATTCCCTAACATCACCAATTTGTGTCCTTTCGGTGAAGTATTTAATGCCACTCGATTTGCATCA
GTTTATGCCTGGAATCGCAAGCGAATATCAAATTGTGTTGCAGATTATAGTGTCCTGTATAATAGCGCAT
CATTCAGCACTTTTAAGTGTTATGGGGTCAGCCCTACGAAATTGAATGACTTGTGTTTTACCAACGTTTA
CGCAGATTCTTTCGTCATACGCGGCGACGAAGTCCGACAGATTGCACCGGGGCAAACCGGAAAGATAGCA
GACTATAATTATAAGTTGCCGGATGACTTCACCGGCTGCGTTATAGCATGGAACTCCAATAATCTCGATT
CAAAAGTCGGCGGCAACTATAATTATCTTTACCGCCTGTTTCGCAAGTCAAATCTGAAGCCCTTTGAACG
TGACATCTCCACCGAAATTTATCAAGCTGGCAGCACCCCATGTAATGGAGTGGAAGGGTTTAACTGTTAT
TTTCCCCTTCAATCATACGGATTTCAACCAACAAATGGGGTGGGCTATCAACCATATCGGGTGGTAGTCT
TGAGCTTTGAGCTGCTCCACGCACCGGCTACAGTTTGCGGACCGAAGAAAAGCACTAACCTGGTGAAGAA
TAAATGTGTGAACTTCAACTTTAATGGGCTCACCGGAACAGGGGTGCTGACAGAATCAAACAAGAAATTT
CTCCCTTTTCAACAATTTGGTAGAGACATTGCCGATACCACAGATGCCGTCCGCGATCCGCAAACACTGG
AAATCCTCGATATAACACCCTGTAGCTTCGGCGGGGTCAGCGTGATAACTCCCGGAACGAACACATCCAA
CCAAGTGGCTGTCCTGTATCAAGATGTCAACTGTACCGAAGTCCCTGTGGCGATACACGCCGACCAACTG
ACACCCACCTGGAGAGTCTACTCAACAGGTTCCAATGTCTTTCAAACTAGAGCGGGTTGTCTCATTGGCG
CTGAGCATGTCAATAATTCATACGAATGTGATATTCCTATTGGGGCAGGAATCTGTGCGTCTTATCAAAC
TCAAACGAACTCACCACGGCGCGCTCGCTCAGTAGCCAGCCAGTCCATAATCGCCTATACCATGAGTCTC
GGGGCTGAGAACTCCGTGGCTTATTCAAACAATTCCATCGCAATCCCAACTAACTTTACCATTAGCGTTA
CCACGGAAATCTTGCCCGTCAGCATGACTAAGACGAGCGTAGACTGTACGATGTATATCTGTGGGGATTC
CACCGAGTGTAGCAACCTCTTGCTTCAATACGGGTCTTTCTGTACTCAACTCAACCGAGCATTGACCGGA
ATTGCGGTCGAACAAGACAAGAATACCCAAGAGGTGTTCGCACAAGTAAAGCAAATATACAAAACGCCGC
CAATCAAAGATTTTGGCGGGTTTAATTTTAGCCAAATACTGCCAGACCCATCTAAGCCTTCAAAACGCAG
CTTTATCGAGGATCTGCTGTTCAACAAAGTTACGTTGGCTGACGCGGGTTTCATTAAGCAGTATGGGGAT
TGTTTGGGAGACATTGCGGCCCGCGACCTTATCTGTGCTCAAAAATTCAATGGGTTGACAGTTCTGCCCC
CTCTGCTCACTGATGAGATGATTGCACAGTATACATCAGCATTGTTGGCAGGAACCATTACATCCGGCTG
GACTTTTGGCGCGGGTGCGGCCCTTCAAATACCTTTCGCTATGCAAATGGCTTACAGATTCAATGGGATT
GGTGTCACGCAAAATGTATTGTATGAAAATCAGAAGCTGATCGCTAATCAATTTAACAGCGCGATTGGCA
AGATCCAAGATTCACTGTCAAGCACAGCGTCCGCCCTCGGCAAACTCCAAGATGTTGTGAATCAAAACGC
CCAGGCCCTGAATACCCTCGTGAAGCAACTGAGTTCTAACTTCGGCGCAATCTCCAGCGTCCTCAACGAC
ATATTGTCCAGACTTGATAAGGTGGAAGCCGAGGTGCAAATTGATCGGCTCATCACAGGCAGGCTCCAGT
CACTCCAAACTTATGTGACACAACAGTTGATCCGGGCTGCTGAGATACGAGCAAGCGCCAACCTGGCCGC
CACTAAAATGTCAGAGTGCGTGCTCGGGCAGTCCAAACGGGTTGACTTTTGTGGCAAGGGCTATCACTTG
ATGTCCTTCCCCCAATCCGCCCCACATGGAGTGGTCTTTCTCCACGTCACTTATGTCCCTGCTCAAGAGA
AGAACTTTACGACAGCTCCAGCAATCTGTCACGATGGCAAAGCGCACTTTCCCAGGGAAGGCGTTTTCGT
CAGTAATGGCACGCATTGGTTTGTGACCCAAAGGAATTTCTATGAACCCCAAATCATAACCACTGACAAT
ACATTTGTCTCAGGCAACTGTGATGTGGTCATTGGGATCGTGAACAACACGGTATATGATCCCCTGCAAC
CCGAGTTGGATAGCTTCAAAGAGGAATTGGATAAATACTTTAAGAATCATACTTCACCCGATGTTGATCT
CGGGGACATATCAGGAATAAATGCAAGTGTCGTCAACATTCAGAAAGAGATTGATCGCCTTAATGAGGTC
GCCAAGAACTTGAATGAATCTTTGATCGACTTGCAAGAACTGGGCAAATACGAACAATATATTAAATGGC
CCTGGTACATTTGGTTGGGCTTTATCGCCGGACTTATAGCTATCGTTATGGTCACAATTATGTTGTGCTG
TATGACTAGCTGTTGTTCCTGCTTGAAAGGATGTTGCAGTTGCGGATCTTGTTGTAAATAAAGGATCCTC
TAGAAGTTGTCTCCTCCTGCACTGACTGACTGATACAATCGATTTCTGGATCCGCAGGCCTAATCAACCT
CTGGATTACAAAATTTGTGAAAGATTGACTGGTATTCTTAACTATGTTGCTCCTTTTACGCTATGTGGAT
ACGCTGCTTTAATGCCTTTGTATCATGCTATTGCTTCCCGTATGGCTTTCATTTTCTCCTCCTTGTATAA
ATCCTGGTTGCTGTCTCTTTATGAGGAGTTGTGGCCCGTTGTCAGGCAACGTGGCGTGGTGTGCACTGTG
TTTGCTGACGCAACCCCCACTGGTTGGGGCATTGCCACCACCTGTCAGCTCCTTTCCGGGACTTTCGCTT
TCCCCCTCCCTATTGCCACGGCGGAACTCATCGCCGCCTGCCTTGCCCGCTGCTGGACAGGGGCTCGGCT
GTTGGGCACTGACAATTCCGTGGTGTTGTCGGGGAAGCTGACGTCCTTTCCATGGCTGCTCGCCTGTGTT
GCCACCTGGATTCTGCGCGGGACGTCCTTCTGCTACGTCCCTTCGGCCCTCAATCCAGCGGACCTTCCTT
CCCGCGGCCTGCTGCCGGCTCTGCGGCCTCTTCCGCGTCTTCGCCTTCGCCCTCAGACGAGTCGGATCTC
CCTTTGGGCCGCCTCCCCGCCTGTCTAGCTTGACTGACTGAGATACAGCGTACCTTCAGCTCACAGACAT
GATAAGATACATTGATGAGTTTGGACAAACCACAACTAGAATGCAGTGAAAAAAATGCTTTATTTGTGAA
ATTTGTGATGCTATTGCTTTATTTGTAACCATTATAAGCTGCAATAAACAAGTTAACAACAACAATTGCA
TTCATTTTATGTTTCAGGTTCAGGGGGAGGTGTGGGAGGTTTTTTAAAGCAAGTAAAACCTCTACAAATG
TGGTATTGGCCCATCTCTATCGGTATCGTAGCATAACCCCTTGGGGCCTCTAAACGGGTCTTGAGGGGTT
TTTTGTGCCCCTCGGGCCGGATTGCTATCTACCGGCATTGGCGCAGAAAAAAATGCCTGATGCGACGCTG
CGCGTCTTATACTCCCACATATGCCAGATTCAGCAACGGATACGGCTTCCCCAACTTGCCCACTTCCATA
CGTGTCCTCCTTACCAGAAATTTATCCTTAAGGTCGTCAGCTATCCTGCAGGCGATCTCTCGATTTCGAT
CAAGACATTCCTTTAATGGTCTTTTCTGGACACCACTAGGGGTCAGAAGTAGTTCATCAAACTTTCTTCC
CTCCCTAATCTCATTGGTTACCTTGGGCTATCGAAACTTAATTAAGCGATCTGCATCTCAATTAGTCAGC
AACCATAGTCCCGCCCCTAACTCCGCCCATCCCGCCCCTAACTCCGCCCAGTTCCGCCCATTCTCCGCCC
CATCGCTGACTAATTTTTTTTATTTATGCAGAGGCCGAGGCCGCCTCGGCCTCTGAGCTATTCCAGAAGT
AGTGAGGAGGCTTTTTTGGAGGCCTAGGCTTTTGCAAAGGAGGTAGCCAACATGATTGAACAAGATGGAT
TGCACGCAGGTTCTCCCGCCGCTTGGGTGGAGAGGCTATTCGGCTATGACTGGGCACAACAGACAATCGG
CTGCTCTGATGCCGCCGTGTTCCGGCTGTCAGCGCAGGGGCGCCCGGTTCTTTTTGTCAAGACCGACCTG
TCCGGTGCCCTGAATGAACTCCAGGACGAGGCAGCGCGGCTATCGTGGCTGGCCACGACGGGCGTTCCTT
GCGCAGCTGTGCTCGACGTTGTCACTGAAGCGGGAAGGGACTGGCTGCTATTGGGCGAAGTGCCGGGGCA
GGATCTCCTGTCATCTCACCTTGCTCCTGCCGAGAAAGTATCCATCATGGCTGATGCAATGCGGCGGCTG
CATACGCTTGATCCGGCTACCTGCCCATTCGACCACCAAGCGAAACATCGCATCGAGCGAGCACGTACTC
GGATGGAAGCCGGTCTTGTCGATCAGGATGATCTGGACGAAGAGCATCAGGGGCTCGCGCCAGCCGAACT
GTTCGCCAGGCTCAAGGCGCGGATGCCCGACGGCGAGGATCTCGTCGTGACCCACGGCGATGCCTGCTTG
CCGAATATCATGGTGGAAAATGGCCGCTTTTCTGGATTCATCGACTGTGGCCGGCTGGGTGTGGCGGACC
GCTATCAGGACATAGCGTTGGCTACCCGTGATATTGCTGAAGAGCTTGGCGGCGAATGGGCTGACCGCTT
CCTCGTGCTTTACGGTATCGCCGCTCCCGATTCGCAGCGCATCGCCTTCTATCGCCTTCTTGACGAGTTC
TTCTAGTATGTAAGCCCTGTGCCTTCTAGTTGCCAGCCATCTGTTGTTTGCCCCTCCCCCGTGCCTTCCT
TGACCCTGGAAGGTGCCACTCCCACTGTCCTTTCCTAATAAAATGAGGAAATTGCATCGCATTGTCTGAG
TAGGTGTCATTCTATTCTGGGGGGTGGGGTGGGGCAGGACAGCAAGGGGGAGGATTGGGAAGACAATAGC
AGGCATGCTGGGGATGCGGTGGGCTCTATGGTTAATTAACCAGTCAAGTCAGCTACTTGGCGAGATCGAC
TTGTCTGGGTTTCGACTACGCTCAGAATTGCGTCAGTCAAGTTCGATCTGGTCCTTGCTATTGCACCCGT
TCTCCGATTACGAGTTTCATTTAAATCATGTGAGCAAAAGGCCAGCAAAAGGCCAGGAACCGTAAAAAGG
CCGCGTTGCTGGCGTTTTTCCATAGGCTCCGCCCCCCTGACGAGCATCACAAAAATCGACGCTCAAGTCA
GAGGTGGCGAAACCCGACAGGACTATAAAGATACCAGGCGTTTCCCCCTGGAAGCTCCCTCGTGCGCTCT
CCTGTTCCGACCCTGCCGCTTACCGGATACCTGTCCGCCTTTCTCCCTTCGGGAAGCGTGGCGCTTTCTC
ATAGCTCACGCTGTAGGTATCTCAGTTCGGTGTAGGTCGTTCGCTCCAAGCTGGGCTGTGTGCACGAACC
CCCCGTTCAGCCCGACCGCTGCGCCTTATCCGGTAACTATCGTCTTGAGTCCAACCCGGTAAGACACGAC
TTATCGCCACTGGCAGCAGCCACTGGTAACAGGATTAGCAGAGCGAGGTATGTAGGCGGTGCTACAGAGT
TCTTGAAGTGGTGGCCTAACTACGGCTACACTAGAAGAACAGTATTTGGTATCTGCGCTCTGCTGAAGCC
AGTTACCTTCGGAAAAAGAGTTGGTAGCTCTTGATCCGGCAAACAAACCACCGCTGGTAGCGGTGGTTTT
TTTGTTTGCAAGCAGCAGATTACGCGCAGAAAAAAAGGATCTCAAGAAGATCCTTTGATCTTTTCTACGG
GGTCTGACGCTCAGTGGAACGAAAACTCACGTTAAGGGATTTTGGTCATGAGATTATCAAAAAGGATCTT
CACCTAGATCCTTTTAAATTAAAAATGAAGTTTTAAATCAATCTAAAGTATATATGAGTAAACTTGGTCT
GACAGTTACCAATGCTTAATCAGTGAGGCACCTATCTCAGCGATCTGTCTATTTCGTTCATCCATAGTTG
CATTTAAATTTCCGAACTCTCCAAGGCCCTCGTCGGAAAATCTTCAAACCTTTCGTCCGATCCATCTTGC
AGGCTACCTCTCGAACGAACTATCGCAAGTCTCTTGGCCGGCCTTGCGCCTTGGCTATTGCTTGGCAGCG
CCTATCGCCAGGTATTACTCCAATCCCGAATATCCGAGATCGGGATCACCCGAGAGAAGTTCAACCTACA
TCCTCAATCCCGATCTATCCGAGATCCGAGGAATATCGAAATCGGGGCGCGCCTGGTGTACCGAGAACGA
TCCTCTCAGTGCGAGTCTCGACGATCCATATCGTTGCTTGGCAGTCAGCCAGTCGGAATCCAGCTTGGGA
CCCAGGAAGTCCAATCGTCAGATATTGTACTCAAGCCTGGTCACGGCAGCGTACCGATCTGTTTAAACCT
AGATATTGATAGTCTGATCGGTCAACGTATAATCGAGTCCTAGCTTTTGCAAACATCTATCAAGAGACAG
GATCAGCAGGAGGCTTTCGCATGAGTATTCAACATTTCCGTGTCGCCCTTATTCCCTTTTTTGCGGCATT
TTGCCTTCCTGTTTTTGCTCACCCAGAAACGCTGGTGAAAGTAAAAGATGCTGAAGATCAGTTGGGTGCG
CGAGTGGGTTACATCGAACTGGATCTCAACAGCGGTAAGATCCTTGAGAGTTTTCGCCCCGAAGAACGCT
TTCCAATGATGAGCACTTTTAAAGTTCTGCTATGTGGCGCGGTATTATCCCGTATTGACGCCGGGCAAGA
GCAACTCGGTCGCCGCATACACTATTCTCAGAATGACTTGGTTGAGTATTCACCAGTCACAGAAAAGCAT
CTTACGGATGGCATGACAGTAAGAGAATTATGCAGTGCTGCCATAACCATGAGTGATAACACTGCGGCCA
ACTTACTTCTGACAACGATTGGAGGACCGAAGGAGCTAACCGCTTTTTTGCACAACATGGGGGATCATGT
AACTCGCCTTGATCGTTGGGAACCGGAGCTGAATGAAGCCATACCAAACGACGAGCGTGACACCACGATG
CCTGTAGCAATGGCAACAACCTTGCGTAAACTATTAACTGGCGAACTACTTACTCTAGCTTCCCGGCAAC
AGTTGATAGACTGGATGGAGGCGGATAAAGTTGCAGGACCACTTCTGCGCTCGGCCCTTCCGGCTGGCTG
GTTTATTGCTGATAAATCTGGAGCCGGTGAGCGTGGGTCTCGCGGTATCATTGCAGCACTGGGGCCAGAT
GGTAAGCCCTCCCGTATCGTAGTTATCTACACGACGGGGAGTCAGGCAACTATGGATGAACGAAATAGAC
AGATCGCTGAGATAGGTGCCTCACTGATTAAGCATTGGTAACCGATTCTAGGTGCATTGGCGCAGAAAAA
AATGCCTGATGCGACGCTGCGCGTCTTATACTCCCACATATGCCAGATTCAGCAACGGATACGGCTTCCC
CAACTTGCCCACTTCCATACGTGTCCTCCTTACCAGAAATTTATCCTTAAGATCCCGAATCGTTTAAACT
CGACTCTGGCTCTATCGAATCTCCGTCGTTTCGAGCTTACGCGAACAGCCGTGGCGCTCATTTGCTCGTC
GGGCATCGAATCTCGTCAGCTATCGTCAGCTTACCTTTTTGGCAGCGATCGCGGCTCCCGACATCTTGGA
CCATTAGCTCCACAGGTATCTTCTTCCCTCTAGTGGTCATAACAGCAGCTTCAGCTACCTCTCAATTCAA
AAAACCCCTCAAGACCCGTTTAGAGGCCCCAAGGGGTTATGCTATCAATCGTTGCGTTACACACACAAAA
AACCAACACACATCCATCTTCGATGGATAGCGATTTTATTATCTAACTGCTGATCGAGTGTAGCCAGATC
TAGTAATCAATTACGGGGTCATTAGTTCATAGCCCATATATGGAGTTCCGCGTTACATAACTTACGGTAA
ATGGCCCGCCTGGCTGACCGCCCAACGACCCCCGCCCATTGACGTCAATAATGACGTATGTTCCCATAGT
AACGCCAATAGGGACTTTCCATTGACGTCAATGGGTGGAGTATTTACGGTAAACTGCCCACTTGGCAGTA
CATCAAGTGTATCATATGCCAAGTACGCCCCCTATTGACGTCAATGACGGTAAATGGCCCGCCTGGCATT
ATGCCCAGTACATGACCTTATGGGACTTTCCTACTTGGCAGTACATCTACGTATTAGTCATCGCTATTAC
CATGCTGATGCGGTTTTGGCAGTACATCAATGGGCGTGGATAGCGGTTTGACTCACGGGGATTTCCAAGT
CTCCACCCCATTGACGTCAATGGGAGTTTGTTTTGGCACCAAAATCAACGGGACTTTCCAAAATGTCGTA
ACAACTCCGCCCCATTGACGCAAATGGGCGGTAGGCGTGTACGGTGGGAGGTCTATATAAGCAGAGCTGG
TTTAGTGAACCGTCAGATCGCCTGGAGACGCCATCCACGCTGTTTTGACCTCCATAGAAGACACCGGGAC
CGATCCAGCCTCCCCTCGAAGCTTACATGTGGTACCGAGCTCGGATCCTGAGAACTTCAGGGTGAGTCTA
TGGGACCCTTGATGTTTTCTTTCCCCTTCTTTTCTATGGTTAAGTTCATGTCATAGGAAGGGGAGAAGTA
ACAGGGTACACATATTGACCAAATCAGGGTAATTTTGCATTTGTAATTTTAAAAAATGCTTTCTTCTTTT
AATATACTTTTTTGTTTATCTTATTTCTAATACTTTCCCTAATCTCTTTCTTTCAGGGCAATAATGATAC
AATGTATCATGCCTCTTTGCACCATTCTAAAGAATAACAGTGATAATTTCTGGGTTAAGGCAATAGCAAT
ATTTCTGCATATAAATATTTCTGCATATAAATTGTAACTGATGTAAGAGGTTTCATATTGCTAATAGCAG
CTACAATCCAGCTACCATTCTGCTTTTATTTTATGGTTGGGATAAGGCTGGATTATTCTGAGTCCAAGCT
AGGCCCTTTTGCTAATCATGTTCATACCTCTTATCTTCCTCCCACAGCTCCTGGGCAACGTGCTGGTCTG
TGTGCTGGCCCATCACTTTGGCAAAGGCGGCCGCC
Features (pLannotate 1.2.2; 21 found; start..end, strand, type, name):
      1..3768    +  CDS            S: SPIKE_SARS2 - Experimental evidence at protein level: Swiss-Prot protein existence level 1. [Spike glycoprotein]: May down-regulate host tetherin (BST2) by lysosomal degradation, thereby counteracting its antiviral activity. From Severe acute respiratory syndrome coronavirus 2 (2019-nCoV) (SARS-CoV-2).
   3842..4430    +  misc_feature   WPRE: woodchuck hepatitis virus posttranscriptional regulatory element
   4483..4604    -  polyA_signal   SV40 poly(A) signal: SV40 polyadenylation signal
   4627..4696    -  CDS            large T antigen (fragment): large T antigen from SV40 (simian virus 40)
   4719..4765    +  terminator     T7 terminator: transcription terminator for bacteriophage T7 RNA polymerase
   4795..4931    +  terminator     rrnG terminator: transcription terminator from the E. coli ribosomal RNA rrnG operon (Albrechtsen et al., 1991)
   4976..5047    +  misc_feature   3' β-globin insulator: insulator downstream of the human β-globin locus (Farrell et al., 2002)
   5092..5288    +  promoter       SV40 promoter: SV40 early promoter
   5302..6093    +  CDS            neo: KKA2_KLEPN - Also known as kan, nptII. Experimental evidence at protein level: Swiss-Prot protein existence level 1. Resistance to kanamycin, neomycin, paromomycin, ribostamycin, butirosin and gentamicin B. From Klebsiella pneumoniae.
   6107..6331    +  polyA_signal   bGH poly(A) signal: bovine growth hormone polyadenylation signal
   6527..7115    -  rep_origin     ori: high-copy-number ColE1/pMB1/pBR322/pUC origin of replication
   7287..7351    -  CDS            bla(M) (fragment): β-lactamase lacking the signal sequence; bla(M); allows cytosolic expression of β-lactamase
   7861..8721    +  CDS            AmpR: β-lactamase; bla; confers resistance to ampicillin, carbenicillin, and related antibiotics
   8734..8870    +  terminator     rrnG terminator: transcription terminator from the E. coli ribosomal RNA rrnG operon (Albrechtsen et al., 1991)
   9022..9093    +  misc_feature   5' β-globin insulator: insulator upstream of the human β-globin locus (Farrell et al., 2002)
   9098..9144    -  terminator     T7 terminator: transcription terminator for bacteriophage T7 RNA polymerase
   9162..9210    -  polyA_signal   poly(A) signal: synthetic polyadenylation signal
   9291..9594    +  enhancer       CMV enhancer: human cytomegalovirus immediate early enhancer
   9667..9684    -  promoter       CMV promoter (fragment): human cytomegalovirus (CMV) immediate early promoter
   9747..9798    +  promoter       CMVd2 promoter: truncated human cytomegalovirus (CMV) immediate early promoter that yields moderately reduced expression relative to the full-length promoter
   9932..10407   +  intron         β-globin intron: internally truncated intron from human β-globin
