[The description below was written by a language model from this plasmid's Addgene catalogue record and pLannotate feature annotations shown in this document.]
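Description:
pTwist-SARS-CoV-2 Spike-deltaC18 YY144TSN is a mammalian expression plasmid of about 10.5 kb, built on the Twist pTwist-CMV-BetaGlobin-WPRE-Neo backbone. It encodes a SARS-CoV-2 spike glycoprotein variant for pseudovirus production. The insert carries the YY144TSN mutation, a change at position 144 in which two tyrosines are replaced by threonine-serine-asparagine. The "deltaC18" in the name indicates removal of the last 18 residues of the cytoplasmic tail, a truncation commonly used to improve spike incorporation into pseudotyped particles; the annotated reading frame of 3,768 nt is consistent with a slightly shortened spike.

The catalogue entry lists the promoter as CAG. The feature table, however, annotates a CMV enhancer, CMV promoter segments and a truncated human β-globin intron upstream of the spike ORF, which matches the backbone name, so the exact promoter designation is ambiguous in the record. Downstream of the ORF, a WPRE enhances transcript stability and expression, and it is followed by an SV40 polyadenylation signal, although the table annotates that signal on the opposite strand from the spike ORF. β-globin insulator elements and bacterial and T7 terminators flank the expression unit, isolating it from the rest of the plasmid. A separate cassette of SV40 early promoter, neo and bGH poly(A) allows G418 selection in mammalian cells. In E. coli the plasmid is maintained by a high-copy ColE1/pUC-type origin with ampicillin resistance.

The plasmid supplies the envelope protein in trans when co-transfected with packaging and reporter components, which the record does not specify. The associated work examined how spike evolution affects escape from mRNA vaccine-induced antibody responses, so single-mutation constructs like this one serve to test individual changes in neutralisation assays.
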