Addgene plasmid #212450: pTwist-SARS-CoV-2 Spike-deltaC18 YY144TSN (ACTTCTAAC)
Purpose: Encodes SARS-CoV-2 spike YY144TSN for pseudovirus production
Depositing lab: Alejandro Balazs. Depositing organization: Massachusetts General Hospital. Publication: Ongoing evolution of SARS-CoV-2 drives escape from mRNA vaccine-induced humoral immunity. Roederer AL, Cao Y, Denis KS, Sheehan ML, Li CJ, Lam EC, Gregory DJ, Poznansky MC, Iafrate AJ, Canaday DH, Gravenstein S, Garcia-Beltran WF, Balazs AB. medRxiv [Preprint]. 2024 Mar 7:2024.03.05.24303815. doi: 10.1101/2024.03.05.24303815. PubMed 38496628.
Backbone
  Vector backbone: pTwist-CMV-BetaGlobin-WPRE-Neo
  Backbone manufacturer: Twist
  Vector type: Mammalian Expression
Growth in bacteria
  Bacterial resistance: Ampicillin, 100 μg/mL
  Growth temperature: 37°C
  Growth strain: DH5alpha
  Copy number: High Copy
Gene/Insert
  Gene/Insert name: SARS-CoV-2 Spike YY144TSN
  Species: Severe acute respiratory syndrome coronavirus 2
  Mutation: YY144TSN
  Entrez Gene: S (a.k.a. GU280_gp02, spike glycoprotein)
  Promoter: CAG
  Cloning method: Ligation Independent Cloning
Terms and licenses: Academic/Nonprofit Terms; Industry Terms: Not Available to Industry
Depositor comments: Please visit https://www.medrxiv.org/content/10.1101/2024.03.05.24303815v1 for medRxiv preprint.
How to cite: pTwist-SARS-CoV-2 Spike-deltaC18 YY144TSN (ACTTCTAAC) was a gift from Alejandro Balazs (Addgene plasmid # 212450 ; http://n2t.net/addgene:212450 ; RRID:Addgene_212450)
